Addgene plasmid #138983: pcDNA3.1(+)-MC38-TCRA-30-picky_sticky
Purpose: IVT template for the alpha subunit of the mouse TCR #30 that is reactive against MC38
Depositing lab: Jeff Hammerbacher. Depositing organization: Medical University of South Carolina. Publication: Discovering tumor-reactive T-cell receptors through single-cell sequencing of tumor-infiltrating lymphocytes. Gottschalk E, Aksoy BA, Aksoy P, Swiderska-syn M, Mart C, Macpherson L, Romeo M, Smith A, Knochelmann H, Paulos C, Timmers C, Wrangle J, Rubinstein MP, Hammerbacher J. bioRxiv 2021.11.30.470597 10.1101/2021.11.30.470597.
Backbone
  Vector backbone: pcDNA3.1(+)
  Backbone manufacturer: GenScript
  Backbone size w/o insert (bp): 5357
  Vector type: Mammalian Expression
  Selectable markers: Neomycin (select with G418)
Growth in bacteria
  Bacterial resistance: Ampicillin, 100 μg/mL
  Growth temperature: 37°C
  Growth strain: DH5alpha
  Copy number: Unknown
Gene/Insert
  Gene/Insert name: TCRA (alt names: picky sticky alpha; 30_TRA_CAIDPYNQGKLIF_TGTGCTATAGATCCTTATAACCAGGGGAAGCTTATCTTT)
  Species: M. musculus (mouse)
  Insert size (bp): 815
  Entrez Gene: Tcra (a.k.a. Tcralpha)
  Promoter: CMV and T7
  Cloning method: Restriction Enzyme; 5′ cloning site AflII (not destroyed); 3′ cloning site NotI (not destroyed)
  Sequencing primers: 5′ CMV-F; 3′ BGH-rev
Terms and licenses: Academic/Nonprofit Terms; Industry Terms: Not Available to Industry
Depositor comments: Please visit https://www.biorxiv.org/content/10.1101/2021.11.30.470597v1 for bioRxiv preprint.
How to cite: pcDNA3.1(+)-MC38-TCRA-30-picky_sticky was a gift from Jeff Hammerbacher (Addgene plasmid # 138983 ; http://n2t.net/addgene:138983 ; RRID:Addgene_138983)
