[The description below was written by a language model from this plasmid's Addgene catalogue record and pLannotate feature annotations shown in this document.]
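Description:
pcDNA3.1(+)-MC38-TCRA-30-picky_sticky is a mammalian expression plasmid built on the pcDNA3.1(+) backbone that carries the alpha chain of mouse T-cell receptor #30, a receptor reported to be reactive against the MC38 tumour line. The roughly 815 bp Tcra insert was placed between AflII and NotI sites, both of which are retained. In the full 6,168 nt sequence it is annotated as a variable-region segment followed by the mouse alpha constant region. The variable segment is labelled by similarity to a human TRAV entry, which reflects automated homology matching, since the record gives the species as mouse. Upstream sit the CMV enhancer and immediate-early promoter and then a T7 promoter, and the bGH polyadenylation signal lies downstream. The stated purpose is to serve as an in vitro transcription template, so the T7 promoter is the element that matters here, allowing synthesis of alpha-chain mRNA with T7 RNA polymerase. The CMV promoter would also permit direct expression after transfection. The alpha chain is only one subunit of the receptor, so a beta chain supplied separately would be needed to form a functional TCR.

The plasmid is propagated in E. coli through a high-copy ColE1/pUC-type origin and selected with ampicillin via the AmpR β-lactamase gene. An f1 origin is also present. For mammalian cells, an SV40 promoter drives the neomycin resistance gene, terminated by the SV40 poly(A) signal, for G418 selection. Short annotated fragments such as the HIV-1 LTR, ble and lacI hits appear to be incidental matches within the backbone. The second, 3,970 nt sequencing record shares the origin and AmpR region but otherwise shows Tn5 mosaic ends, a tsnR gene and other elements absent from the full sequence, with no TCR insert. It does not appear to represent this construct in full.
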