Features (pLannotate 1.2.2; 21 found; start..end, strand, type, name):
      1..380     +  enhancer       CMV enhancer: human cytomegalovirus immediate early enhancer
    381..584     +  promoter       CMV promoter: human cytomegalovirus (CMV) immediate early promoter
    580..613     +  LTR            5' LTR (truncated) (fragment): truncated 5' long terminal repeat (LTR) from HIV-1
    629..647     +  promoter       T7 promoter: promoter for bacteriophage T7 RNA polymerase
    680..1009    +  CDS            TRAV22: TVA22_HUMAN - Experimental evidence at protein level: Swiss-Prot protein existence level 1. V region of the variable domain of T cell receptor (TR) alpha chain that participates in the antigen recognition (PubMed:24600447). Alpha-beta T cell receptors are antigen specific receptors which are essential to the immune response and are present on the cell surface of T lymphocytes. Recognize peptide-major histocompatibility (MH) (pMH) complexes that are displayed by antigen presenting cells (APC), a prerequisite for efficient T cell adaptive immunity against pathogens (PubMed:25493333). Binding of
   1064..1477    +  CDS            Tcra: TCA_MOUSE - Experimental evidence at protein level: Swiss-Prot protein existence level 1. From Mus musculus (Mouse).
   1531..1755    +  polyA_signal   bGH poly(A) signal: bovine growth hormone polyadenylation signal
   1759..1780    +  promoter       SV40 promoter (fragment): SV40 enhancer and early promoter
   1801..2229    +  rep_origin     f1 ori (sequence partly withheld): f1 bacteriophage origin of replication; arrow indicates direction of (+) strand synthesis
   2243..2572    +  promoter       SV40 promoter: SV40 enhancer and early promoter
   2639..3430    +  CDS            neo: KKA2_KLEPN - Also known as kan, nptII. Experimental evidence at protein level: Swiss-Prot protein existence level 1. Resistance to kanamycin, neomycin, paromomycin, ribostamycin, butirosin and gentamicin B. From Klebsiella pneumoniae.
   3454..3612    +  CDS            ble (fragment): BLE_KLEPN - Experimental evidence at protein level: Swiss-Prot protein existence level 1. Binding protein with a strong affinity to the bleomycin family of antibiotics. Binds to CL990; an antimitotic-antibiotic compound. From Klebsiella pneumoniae.
   3607..3728    +  polyA_signal   SV40 poly(A) signal: SV40 polyadenylation signal
   3801..3817    -  protein_bind   lac operator: The lac repressor binds to the lac operator to inhibit transcription in E. coli. This inhibition can be relieved by adding lactose or isopropyl-β-D-thiogalactopyranoside (IPTG). lac repressor encoded by lacI
   3825..3855    -  promoter       lac promoter: promoter for the E. coli lac operon
   3870..3891    -  protein_bind   CAP binding site: CAP binding activates transcription in the presence of cAMP. E. coli catabolite activator protein
   3904..3996    -  CDS            lacI (fragment): lac repressor; lacI; The lac repressor binds to the lac operator to inhibit transcription in E. coli. This inhibition can be relieved by adding lactose or isopropyl-β-D-thiogalactopyranoside (IPTG).
   4179..4767    -  rep_origin     ori: high-copy-number ColE1/pMB1/pBR322/pUC origin of replication
   4938..5798    -  CDS            AmpR: β-lactamase; bla; confers resistance to ampicillin, carbenicillin, and related antibiotics
   5799..5903    -  promoter       AmpR promoter: bla
   5962..6014    -  misc_feature   bom (fragment): basis of mobility region from pBR322
>Addgene plasmid #138983 | pcDNA3.1(+)-MC38-TCRA-30-picky_sticky | addgene full sequence | sequence record 348678 | Addgene NGS Result
GACATTGATTATTGACTAGTTATTAATAGTAATCAATTACGGGGTCATTAGTTCATAGCCCATATATGGA
GTTCCGCGTTACATAACTTACGGTAAATGGCCCGCCTGGCTGACCGCCCAACGACCCCCGCCCATTGACG
TCAATAATGACGTATGTTCCCATAGTAACGCCAATAGGGACTTTCCATTGACGTCAATGGGTGGAGTATT
TACGGTAAACTGCCCACTTGGCAGTACATCAAGTGTATCATATGCCAAGTACGCCCCCTATTGACGTCAA
TGACGGTAAATGGCCCGCCTGGCATTATGCCCAGTACATGACCTTATGGGACTTTCCTACTTGGCAGTAC
ATCTACGTATTAGTCATCGCTATTACCATGGTGATGCGGTTTTGGCAGTACATCAATGGGCGTGGATAGC
GGTTTGACTCACGGGGATTTCCAAGTCTCCACCCCATTGACGTCAATGGGAGTTTGTTTTGGCACCAAAA
TCAACGGGACTTTCCAAAATGTCGTAACAACTCCGCCCCATTGACGCAAATGGGCGGTAGGCGTGTACGG
TGGGAGGTCTATATAAGCAGAGCTCTCTGGCTAACTAGAGAACCCACTGCTTACTGGCTTATCGAAATTA
ATACGACTCACTATAGGGAGACCCAAGCTGGCTAGCGTTTAAACTTAAGATGAAGAGGCTGCTGTGTTCT
CTGCTGGGGCTTCTGTGCACCCAGGTTTGCTGGGTGAAAGGACAGCAAGTGCAGCAGAGTCCCGCATCCT
TGGTTCTGCAGGAGGGGGAGAACGCAGAGCTGCAGTGTAACTTTTCCTCCACAGCAACCCGGCTGCAGTG
GTTTTACCAACATCCTGGGGGAAGACTCGTCAGCCTGTTCTACAATCCTTCTGGGACAAAGCACACTGGA
AGACTGACATCCACCACAGTCACTAACGAACGTCGCAGCTCTTTGCACATTTCCTCCTCCCAGACAACAG
ACTCAGGCACTTATTTCTGTGCTATAGATCCTTATAACCAGGGGAAGCTTATCTTTGGACAGGGAACCAA
GTTATCTATCAAGCCCAACATCCAGAACCCAGAACCTGCTGTGTACCAGTTAAAAGATCCTCGGTCTCAG
GACAGCACCCTCTGCCTGTTCACCGACTTTGACTCCCAAATCAATGTGCCGAAAACCATGGAATCTGGAA
CGTTCATCACTGACAAAACTGTGCTGGACATGAAAGCTATGGATTCCAAGAGCAATGGGGCCATTGCCTG
GAGCAACCAGACAAGCTTCACCTGCCAAGATATCTTCAAAGAGACCAACGCCACCTACCCCAGTTCAGAC
GTTCCCTGTGATGCCACGTTGACTGAGAAAAGCTTTGAAACAGATATGAACCTAAACTTTCAAAACCTGT
CAGTTATGGGACTCCGAATCCTCCTGCTGAAAGTAGCCGGATTTAACCTGCTCATGACGCTGAGGCTGTG
GTCCTCCTAAGCGGCCGCTCGAGTCTAGAGGGCCCGTTTAAACCCGCTGATCAGCCTCGACTGTGCCTTC
TAGTTGCCAGCCATCTGTTGTTTGCCCCTCCCCCGTGCCTTCCTTGACCCTGGAAGGTGCCACTCCCACT
GTCCTTTCCTAATAAAATGAGGAAATTGCATCGCATTGTCTGAGTAGGTGTCATTCTATTCTGGGGGGTG
GGGTGGGGCAGGACAGCAAGGGGGAGGATTGGGAAGACAATAGCAGGCATGCTGGGGATGCGGTGGGCTC
TATGGCTTCTGAGGCGGAAAGAACCAGCTGGGGCTCTAGGGGGTATCCCC
[124 nt withheld, positions 1801-1924]
C
[91 nt withheld, positions 1926-2016]
A
[49 nt withheld, positions 2018-2066]
CCTTTGACGTTGGAGTCCACGTTCTTT
[37 nt withheld, positions 2094-2130]
ACCCTATCTCGGTCTATTCTTTTGATTTATAAGGGATTTTGCCGATTTCGGCCTATTGGTTAAAAAATGA
GCTGATTTAACAAAAATTTAACGCGAATTAATTCTGTGGAATGTGTGTCAGTTAGGGTGTGGAAAGTCCC
CAGGCTCCCCAGCAGGCAGAAGTATGCAAAGCATGCATCTCAATTAGTCAGCAACCAGGTGTGGAAAGTC
CCCAGGCTCCCCAGCAGGCAGAAGTATGCAAAGCATGCATCTCAATTAGTCAGCAACCATAGTCCCGCCC
CTAACTCCGCCCATCCCGCCCCTAACTCCGCCCAGTTCCGCCCATTCTCCGCCCCATGGCTGACTAATTT
TTTTTATTTATGCAGAGGCCGAGGCCGCCTCTGCCTCTGAGCTATTCCAGAAGTAGTGAGGAGGCTTTTT
TGGAGGCCTAGGCTTTTGCAAAAAGCTCCCGGGAGCTTGTATATCCATTTTCGGATCTGATCAAGAGACA
GGATGAGGATCGTTTCGCATGATTGAACAAGATGGATTGCACGCAGGTTCTCCGGCCGCTTGGGTGGAGA
GGCTATTCGGCTATGACTGGGCACAACAGACAATCGGCTGCTCTGATGCCGCCGTGTTCCGGCTGTCAGC
GCAGGGGCGCCCGGTTCTTTTTGTCAAGACCGACCTGTCCGGTGCCCTGAATGAACTGCAGGACGAGGCA
GCGCGGCTATCGTGGCTGGCCACGACGGGCGTTCCTTGCGCAGCTGTGCTCGACGTTGTCACTGAAGCGG
GAAGGGACTGGCTGCTATTGGGCGAAGTGCCGGGGCAGGATCTCCTGTCATCTCACCTTGCTCCTGCCGA
GAAAGTATCCATCATGGCTGATGCAATGCGGCGGCTGCATACGCTTGATCCGGCTACCTGCCCATTCGAC
CACCAAGCGAAACATCGCATCGAGCGAGCACGTACTCGGATGGAAGCCGGTCTTGTCGATCAGGATGATC
TGGACGAAGAGCATCAGGGGCTCGCGCCAGCCGAACTGTTCGCCAGGCTCAAGGCGCGCATGCCCGACGG
CGAGGATCTCGTCGTGACCCATGGCGATGCCTGCTTGCCGAATATCATGGTGGAAAATGGCCGCTTTTCT
GGATTCATCGACTGTGGCCGGCTGGGTGTGGCGGACCGCTATCAGGACATAGCGTTGGCTACCCGTGATA
TTGCTGAAGAGCTTGGCGGCGAATGGGCTGACCGCTTCCTCGTGCTTTACGGTATCGCCGCTCCCGATTC
GCAGCGCATCGCCTTCTATCGCCTTCTTGACGAGTTCTTCTGAGCGGGACTCTGGGGTTCGAAATGACCG
ACCAAGCGACGCCCAACCTGCCATCACGAGATTTCGATTCCACCGCCGCCTTCTATGAAAGGTTGGGCTT
CGGAATCGTTTTCCGGGACGCCGGCTGGATGATCCTCCAGCGCGGGGATCTCATGCTGGAGTTCTTCGCC
CACCCCAACTTGTTTATTGCAGCTTATAATGGTTACAAATAAAGCAATAGCATCACAAATTTCACAAATA
AAGCATTTTTTTCACTGCATTCTAGTTGTGGTTTGTCCAAACTCATCAATGTATCTTATCATGTCTGTAT
ACCGTCGACCTCTAGCTAGAGCTTGGCGTAATCATGGTCATAGCTGTTTCCTGTGTGAAATTGTTATCCG
CTCACAATTCCACACAACATACGAGCCGGAAGCATAAAGTGTAAAGCCTGGGGTGCCTAATGAGTGAGCT
AACTCACATTAATTGCGTTGCGCTCACTGCCCGCTTTCCAGTCGGGAAACCTGTCGTGCCAGCTGCATTA
ATGAATCGGCCAACGCGCGGGGAGAGGCGGTTTGCGTATTGGGCGCTCTTCCGCTTCCTCGCTCACTGAC
TCGCTGCGCTCGGTCGTTCGGCTGCGGCGAGCGGTATCAGCTCACTCAAAGGCGGTAATACGGTTATCCA
CAGAATCAGGGGATAACGCAGGAAAGAACATGTGAGCAAAAGGCCAGCAAAAGGCCAGGAACCGTAAAAA
GGCCGCGTTGCTGGCGTTTTTCCATAGGCTCCGCCCCCCTGACGAGCATCACAAAAATCGACGCTCAAGT
CAGAGGTGGCGAAACCCGACAGGACTATAAAGATACCAGGCGTTTCCCCCTGGAAGCTCCCTCGTGCGCT
CTCCTGTTCCGACCCTGCCGCTTACCGGATACCTGTCCGCCTTTCTCCCTTCGGGAAGCGTGGCGCTTTC
TCATAGCTCACGCTGTAGGTATCTCAGTTCGGTGTAGGTCGTTCGCTCCAAGCTGGGCTGTGTGCACGAA
CCCCCCGTTCAGCCCGACCGCTGCGCCTTATCCGGTAACTATCGTCTTGAGTCCAACCCGGTAAGACACG
ACTTATCGCCACTGGCAGCAGCCACTGGTAACAGGATTAGCAGAGCGAGGTATGTAGGCGGTGCTACAGA
GTTCTTGAAGTGGTGGCCTAACTACGGCTACACTAGAAGAACAGTATTTGGTATCTGCGCTCTGCTGAAG
CCAGTTACCTTCGGAAAAAGAGTTGGTAGCTCTTGATCCGGCAAACAAACCACCGCTGGTAGCGGTGGTT
TTTTTGTTTGCAAGCAGCAGATTACGCGCAGAAAAAAAGGATCTCAAGAAGATCCTTTGATCTTTTCTAC
GGGGTCTGACGCTCAGTGGAACGAAAACTCACGTTAAGGGATTTTGGTCATGAGATTATCAAAAAGGATC
TTCACCTAGATCCTTTTAAATTAAAAATGAAGTTTTAAATCAATCTAAAGTATATATGAGTAAACTTGGT
CTGACAGTTACCAATGCTTAATCAGTGAGGCACCTATCTCAGCGATCTGTCTATTTCGTTCATCCATAGT
TGCCTGACTCCCCGTCGTGTAGATAACTACGATACGGGAGGGCTTACCATCTGGCCCCAGTGCTGCAATG
ATACCGCGAGACCCACGCTCACCGGCTCCAGATTTATCAGCAATAAACCAGCCAGCCGGAAGGGCCGAGC
GCAGAAGTGGTCCTGCAACTTTATCCGCCTCCATCCAGTCTATTAATTGTTGCCGGGAAGCTAGAGTAAG
TAGTTCGCCAGTTAATAGTTTGCGCAACGTTGTTGCCATTGCTACAGGCATCGTGGTGTCACGCTCGTCG
TTTGGTATGGCTTCATTCAGCTCCGGTTCCCAACGATCAAGGCGAGTTACATGATCCCCCATGTTGTGCA
AAAAAGCGGTTAGCTCCTTCGGTCCTCCGATCGTTGTCAGAAGTAAGTTGGCCGCAGTGTTATCACTCAT
GGTTATGGCAGCACTGCATAATTCTCTTACTGTCATGCCATCCGTAAGATGCTTTTCTGTGACTGGTGAG
TACTCAACCAAGTCATTCTGAGAATAGTGTATGCGGCGACCGAGTTGCTCTTGCCCGGCGTCAATACGGG
ATAATACCGCGCCACATAGCAGAACTTTAAAAGTGCTCATCATTGGAAAACGTTCTTCGGGGCGAAAACT
CTCAAGGATCTTACCGCTGTTGAGATCCAGTTCGATGTAACCCACTCGTGCACCCAACTGATCTTCAGCA
TCTTTTACTTTCACCAGCGTTTCTGGGTGAGCAAAAACAGGAAGGCAAAATGCCGCAAAAAAGGGAATAA
GGGCGACACGGAAATGTTGAATACTCATACTCTTCCTTTTTCAATATTATTGAAGCATTTATCAGGGTTA
TTGTCTCATGAGCGGATACATATTTGAATGTATTTAGAAAAATAAACAAATAGGGGTTCCGCGCACATTT
CCCCGAAAAGTGCCACCTGACGTCGACGGATCGGGAGATCTCCCGATCCCCTATGGTGCACTCTCAGTAC
AATCTGCTCTGATGCCGCATAGTTAAGCCAGTATCTGCTCCCTGCTTGTGTGTTGGAGGTCGCTGAGTAG
TGCGCGAGCAAAATTTAAGCTACAACAAGGCAAGGCTTGACCGACAATTGCATGAAGAATCTGCTTAGGG
TTAGGCGTTTTGCGCTGCTTCGCGATGTACGGGCCAGATATACGCGTT
