Features (pLannotate 1.2.2; 15 found; start..end, strand, type, name):
    189..207     -  misc_feature   Tn5 ME: hyperactive mosaic end for Tn5 transposase recognition (Reznikoff et al., 2004)
    297..313     -  protein_bind   lac operator: The lac repressor binds to the lac operator to inhibit transcription in E. coli. This inhibition can be relieved by adding lactose or isopropyl-β-D-thiogalactopyranoside (IPTG). lac repressor encoded by lacI
    321..351     -  promoter       lac promoter: promoter for the E. coli lac operon
    366..387     -  protein_bind   CAP binding site: CAP binding activates transcription in the presence of cAMP. E. coli catabolite activator protein
    400..492     -  CDS            lacI (fragment): lac repressor; lacI; The lac repressor binds to the lac operator to inhibit transcription in E. coli. This inhibition can be relieved by adding lactose or isopropyl-β-D-thiogalactopyranoside (IPTG).
    675..1263    -  rep_origin     ori: high-copy-number ColE1/pMB1/pBR322/pUC origin of replication
   1434..2294    -  CDS            AmpR: β-lactamase; bla; confers resistance to ampicillin, carbenicillin, and related antibiotics
   2295..2399    -  promoter       AmpR promoter: bla
   2494..2529    +  CDS            rop (fragment): Rop protein, which maintains plasmids at low copy number; rop
   2631..2730    +  misc_feature   bom (fragment): basis of mobility region from pBR322
   2736..2893    -  CDS            lacZα (fragment): LacZα fragment of β-galactosidase; lacZ fragment
   2934..2952    +  misc_feature   Tn5 ME: hyperactive mosaic end for Tn5 transposase recognition (Reznikoff et al., 2004)
   2955..3080    +  CDS            C1 (fragment): RPC1_BPP22 - Experimental evidence at protein level: Swiss-Prot protein existence level 1. Binds to two promoters, P(RE) and Pa23 and activate transcription from these promoters. From Salmonella phage P22 (Bacteriophage P22).
   3073..3107    -  terminator     lambda t0 terminator: minimal transcription terminator from phage lambda (Scholtissek and Grosse, 1987)
   3346..182     +  CDS            tsnR (across the origin): TSNR_STRAJ - Also known as tsr From Streptomyces azureus.
>Addgene plasmid #138983 | pcDNA3.1(+)-MC38-TCRA-30-picky_sticky Sequencing Result | analyzer sequence | sequence record 274054
ATCCGGATCGGCTGGCCTTGCTGTTCGGCAGCGAAAAGGGTGGGCCTTCCGACCTGTTCGAGGAGGCGTC
TTCCGCCTCGGTTTCCATCCCCATGATGAGCCAGACCGAGTCTCTCAACGTTTCCGTTTCCCTCGGAATC
GCGCTGCACGAGAGGATCGACAGGAATCTCGCGGCCAACCGATAATAGAGATGTGTATAAGAGACAGGCT
AGCAAATCGGATGCCGGGACCGACGAGTGCAGAGGCGTGCAAGCGAGCTTGGCGTAATCATGGTCATAGC
TGTTTCCTGTGTGAAATTGTTATCCGCTCACAATTCCACACAACATACGAGCCGGAAGCATAAAGTGTAA
AGCCTGGGGTGCCTAATGAGTGAGCTAACTCACATTAATTGCGTTGCGCTCACTGCCCGCTTTCCAGTCG
GGAAACCTGTCGTGCCAGCTGCATTAATGAATCGGCCAACGCGCGGGGAGAGGCGGTTTGCGTATTGGGC
GCTCTTCCGCTTCCTCGCTCACTGACTCGCTGCGCTCGGTCGTTCGGCTGCGGCGAGCGGTATCAGCTCA
CTCAAAGGCGGTAATACGGTTATCCACAGAATCAGGGGATAACGCAGGAAAGAACATGTGAGCAAAAGGC
CAGCAAAAGGCCAGGAACCGTAAAAAGGCCGCGTTGCTGGCGTTTTTCCATAGGCTCCGCCCCCCTGACG
AGCATCACAAAAATCGACGCTCAAGTCAGAGGTGGCGAAACCCGACAGGACTATAAAGATACCAGGCGTT
TCCCCCTGGAAGCTCCCTCGTGCGCTCTCCTGTTCCGACCCTGCCGCTTACCGGATACCTGTCCGCCTTT
CTCCCTTCGGGAAGCGTGGCGCTTTCTCATAGCTCACGCTGTAGGTATCTCAGTTCGGTGTAGGTCGTTC
GCTCCAAGCTGGGCTGTGTGCACGAACCCCCCGTTCAGCCCGACCGCTGCGCCTTATCCGGTAACTATCG
TCTTGAGTCCAACCCGGTAAGACACGACTTATCGCCACTGGCAGCAGCCACTGGTAACAGGATTAGCAGA
GCGAGGTATGTAGGCGGTGCTACAGAGTTCTTGAAGTGGTGGCCTAACTACGGCTACACTAGAAGAACAG
TATTTGGTATCTGCGCTCTGCTGAAGCCAGTTACCTTCGGAAAAAGAGTTGGTAGCTCTTGATCCGGCAA
ACAAACCACCGCTGGTAGCGGTGGTTTTTTTGTTTGCAAGCAGCAGATTACGCGCAGAAAAAAAGGATCT
CAAGAAGATCCTTTGATCTTTTCTACGGGGTCTGACGCTCAGTGGAACGAAAACTCACGTTAAGGGATTT
TGGTCATGAGATTATCAAAAAGGATCTTCACCTAGATCCTTTTAAATTAAAAATGAAGTTTTAAATCAAT
CTAAAGTATATATGAGTAAACTTGGTCTGACAGTTACCAATGCTTAATCAGTGAGGCACCTATCTCAGCG
ATCTGTCTATTTCGTTCATCCATAGTTGCCTGACTCCCCGTCGTGTAGATAACTACGATACGGGAGGGCT
TACCATCTGGCCCCAGTGCTGCAATGATACCGCGAGACCCACGCTCACCGGCTCCAGATTTATCAGCAAT
AAACCAGCCAGCCGGAAGGGCCGAGCGCAGAAGTGGTCCTGCAACTTTATCCGCCTCCATCCAGTCTATT
AATTGTTGCCGGGAAGCTAGAGTAAGTAGTTCGCCAGTTAATAGTTTGCGCAACGTTGTTGCCATTGCTA
CAGGCATCGTGGTGTCACGCTCGTCGTTTGGTATGGCTTCATTCAGCTCCGGTTCCCAACGATCAAGGCG
AGTTACATGATCCCCCATGTTGTGCAAAAAAGCGGTTAGCTCCTTCGGTCCTCCGATCGTTGTCAGAAGT
AAGTTGGCCGCAGTGTTATCACTCATGGTTATGGCAGCACTGCATAATTCTCTTACTGTCATGCCATCCG
TAAGATGCTTTTCTGTGACTGGTGAGTACTCAACCAAGTCATTCTGAGAATAGTGTATGCGGCGACCGAG
TTGCTCTTGCCCGGCGTCAATACGGGATAATACCGCGCCACATAGCAGAACTTTAAAAGTGCTCATCATT
GGAAAACGTTCTTCGGGGCGAAAACTCTCAAGGATCTTACCGCTGTTGAGATCCAGTTCGATGTAACCCA
CTCGTGCACCCAACTGATCTTCAGCATCTTTTACTTTCACCAGCGTTTCTGGGTGAGCAAAAACAGGAAG
GCAAAATGCCGCAAAAAAGGGAATAAGGGCGACACGGAAATGTTGAATACTCATACTCTTCCTTTTTCAA
TATTATTGAAGCATTTATCAGGGTTATTGTCTCATGAGCGGATACATATTTGAATGTATTTAGAAAAATA
AACAAATAGGGGTTCCGCGCACATTTCCCCGAAAAGTGCCACCTGACGTCTAAGAAACCATTATTATCAT
GACATTAACCTATAAAAATAGGCGTATCACGAGGCCCTTTCGTCTCGCGCGTTTCGGTGATGACGGTGAA
AACCTCTGACACATGCAGCTCCCGGAGACGGTCACAGCTTGTCTGTAAGCGGATGCCGGGAGCAGACAAG
CCCGTCAGGGCGCGTCAGCGGGTGTTGGCGGGTGTCGGGGCTGGCTTAACTATGCGGCATCAGAGCAGAT
TGTACTGAGAGTGCACCATATGCGGTGTGAAATACCGCACAGATGCGTAAGGAGAAAATACCGCATCAGG
CGCCATTCGCCATTCAGGCTGCGCAACTGTTGGGAAGGGCGATCGGTGCGGGCCTCTTCGCTATTACGCC
AGCTGGCGAAAGGGGGATGTGCTGCAAGGCGATTAAGTTGGGTAACGCCAGGGTTTTCCCAGTCACGACG
TTGTAAAACGACGGCCAGTGAATTGGAGATCGGTACTTCGCGAATGCGTCGAGATACAAGCTTCTGTCTC
TTATACACATCTTCAGCAGGTGGAAGAGGGACTGGATTCCAAAGTTCTCAATGCTGCTTGCTGTTCTTGA
ATGGGGGGTCGTTGACGACGACATGGCTCGATTGGCGCGACAAGTTGCTGCGATTCTCACCAATAAAAAA
CGCCCGGCGGCAACCGAGCGTTCTGAACAAATCCAGATGGAGTTCTGAGGTCATTACTGGACTCTAGATG
ATCAAGGCGAATACTTCATATATGCGGGGATCGACCGCGCGGGTCCCGGACGGGGAAGAGCGGGGAGCTT
TGCCAGAGAGCGACGACTTCCCCTTGCGTTGGTGATTGCCGGTCAGGGCAGCCATCCGCCATCGTCGCGT
AGGGTGTCACACCCCAGGAATCGCGTCACTGAACACAGCAGCCGGTAGGACGACCATGACTGAGTTGGAC
ACCATCGCAAATCCGTCCGATCCCGCGGTGCAGCGGATCATCGATGTCACCAAGCCGTCGCGATCCAACA
TAAAGACAACGTTGATCGAGGACGTCGAGCCCCTCATGCACAGCATCGCGGCCGGGGTGGAGTTCATCGA
GGTCTACGGCAGCGACAGCAGTCCTTTTCCATCTGAGTTGCTGGATCTGTGCGGGCGGCAGAACATACCG
GTCCGCCTCATCGACTCCTCGATCGTCAACCAGTTGTTCAAGGGGGAGCGGAAGGCCAAGACATTCGGCA
TCGCCCGCGTCCCTCGCCCGGCCAGGTTCGGCGATATCGCGAGCCGGCGTGGGGACGTCGTCGTTCTCGA
CGGGGTGAAGATCGTCGGGAACATCGGCGCGATAGTACGCACGTCGCTCGCGCTCGGAGCGTCGGGGATC
ATCCTGGTCGACAGTGACATCACCAGCATCGCGGACCGGCGTCTCCAAAGGGCCAGCCGAGGTTACGTCT
TCTCCCTTCCCGTCGTTCTCTCCGGTCGCGAGGAGGCCATCGCCTTCATTCGGGACAGCGGTATGCAGCT
GATGACGCTCAAGGCGGATGGCGACATTTCCGTGAAGGAACTCGGGGACA
