>Addgene plasmid #138983 | pcDNA3.1(+)-MC38-TCRA-30-picky_sticky | depositor partial sequence | sequence record 268882 | 30_TRA_CAIDPYNQGKLIF_TGTGCTATAGATCCTTATAACCAGGGGAAGCTTATCTTT
CTTAAGATGAAGAGGCTGCTGTGTTCTCTGCTGGGGCTTCTGTGCACCCAGGTTTGCTGGGTGAAAGGAC
AGCAAGTGCAGCAGAGTCCCGCATCCTTGGTTCTGCAGGAGGGGGAGAACGCAGAGCTGCAGTGTAACTT
TTCCTCCACAGCAACCCGGCTGCAGTGGTTTTACCAACATCCTGGGGGAAGACTCGTCAGCCTGTTCTAC
AATCCTTCTGGGACAAAGCACACTGGAAGACTGACATCCACCACAGTCACTAACGAACGTCGCAGCTCTT
TGCACATTTCCTCCTCCCAGACAACAGACTCAGGCACTTATTTCTGTGCTATAGATCCTTATAACCAGGG
GAAGCTTATCTTTGGACAGGGAACCAAGTTATCTATCAAGCCCAACATCCAGAACCCAGAACCTGCTGTG
TACCAGTTAAAAGATCCTCGGTCTCAGGACAGCACCCTCTGCCTGTTCACCGACTTTGACTCCCAAATCA
ATGTGCCGAAAACCATGGAATCTGGAACGTTCATCACTGACAAAACTGTGCTGGACATGAAAGCTATGGA
TTCCAAGAGCAATGGGGCCATTGCCTGGAGCAACCAGACAAGCTTCACCTGCCAAGATATCTTCAAAGAG
ACCAACGCCACCTACCCCAGTTCAGACGTTCCCTGTGATGCCACGTTGACTGAGAAAAGCTTTGAAACAG
ATATGAACCTAAACTTTCAAAACCTGTCAGTTATGGGACTCCGAATCCTCCTGCTGAAAGTAGCCGGATT
TAACCTGCTCATGACGCTGAGGCTGTGGTCCTCCTAAGCGGCCGC
